>Addgene plasmid #195404 | deltaUBA-short-UBASH3A-V5-6xHis | addgene full sequence | sequence record 386311 | Addgene NGS Result
AATATTATTGAAGCATTTATCAGGGTTATTGTCTCATGAGCGGATACATATTTGAATGTATTTAGAAAAA
TAAACAAATAGGGGTTCCGCGCACATTTCCCCGAAAAGTGCCACCTGACGTCGACGGATCGGGAGATCTC
CCGATCCCCTATGGTGCACTCTCAGTACAATCTGCTCTGATGCCGCATAGTTAAGCCAGTATCTGCTCCC
TGCTTGTGTGTTGGAGGTCGCTGAGTAGTGCGCGAGCAAAATTTAAGCTACAACAAGGCAAGGCTTGACC
GACAATTGCATGAAGAATCTGCTTAGGGTTAGGCGTTTTGCGCTGCTTCGCGATGTACGGGCCAGATATA
CGCGTTGACATTGATTATTGACTAGGCTTTTGCAAAAAGCTTTGCAAAGATGGATAAAGTTTTAAACAGA
GAGGAATCTTTGCAGCTAATGGACCTTCTAGGTCTTGAAAGGAGTGGGAATTGGCTCCGGTGCCCGTCAG
TGGGCAGAGCGCACATCGCCCACAGTCCCCGAGAAGTTGGGGGGAGGGGTCGGCAATTGAACCGGTGCCT
AGAGAAGGTGGCGCGGGGTAAACTGGGAAAGTGATGTCGTGTACTGGCTCCGCCTTTTTCCCGAGGGTGG
GGGAGAACCGTATATAAGTGCAGTAGTCGCCGTGAACGTTCTTTTTCGCAACGGGTTTGCCGCCAGAACA
CAGGTAAGTGCCGTGTGTGGTTCCCGCGGGCCTGGCCTCTTTACGGGTTATGGCCCTTGCGTGCCTTGAA
TTACTTCCACCTGGCTGCAGTACGTGATTCTTGATCCCGAGCTTCGGGTTGGAAGTGGGTGGGAGAGTTC
GAGGCCTTGCGCTTAAGGAGCCCCTTCGCCTCGTGCTTGAGTTGAGGCCTGGCCTGGGCGCTGGGGCCGC
CGCGTGCGAATCTGGTGGCACCTTCGCGCCTGTCTCGCTGCTTTCGATAAGTCTCTAGCCATTTAAAATT
TTTGATGACCTGCTGCGACGCTTTTTTTCTGGCAAGATAGTCTTGTAAATGCGGGCCAAGATCTGCACAC
TGGTATTTCGGTTTTTGGGGCCGCGGGCGGCGACGGGGCCCGTGCGTCCCAGCGCACATGTTCGGCGAGG
CGGGGCCTGCGAGCGCGGCCACCGAGAATCGGACGGGGGTAGTCTCAAGCTGGCCGGCCTGCTCTGGTGC
CTGGCCTCGCGCCGCCGTGTATCGCCCCGCCCTGGGCGGCAAGGCTGGCCCGGTCGGCACCAGTTGCGTG
AGCGGAAAGATGGCCGCTTCCCGGCCCTGCTGCAGGGAGCTCAAAATGGAGGACGCGGCGCTCGGGAGAG
CGGGCGGGTGAGTCACCCACACAAAGGAAAAGGGCCTTTCCGTCCTCAGCCGTCGCTTCATGTGACTCCA
CGGAGTACCGGGCGCCGTCCAGGCACCTCGATTAGTTCTCGAGCTTTTGGAGTACGTCGTCTTTAGGTTG
GGGGGAGGGGTTTTATGCGATGGAGTTTCCCCACACTGAGTGGGTGGAGACTGAAGTTAGGCCAGCTTGG
CACTTGATGTAATTCTCCTTGGAATTTGCCCTTTTTGAGTTTGGATCTTGGTTCATTCTCAAGCCTCAGA
CAGTGGTTCAAAGTTTTTTTCTTCCATTTCAGGTGTCGTGAGGAATTAGCTTGGTACTAATACGACTCAC
TATAGGGAGACCCAAGCTGGCTAGGTAAGCTTGATCAACAAGTTTGTACAAAAAAGCAGGCTTCATGGCA
GCGGGGGAGACGCAGCTCTACGCCAAGGTCTCCAACAAGCTCAAGAGCCGCTGCAATGACCCTTCCCTAG
ACGACCCCATCCCCCAGGAGTATGCCCTTTTCCTCTGTCCAACGGGGCCCCTGCTGGAAAAACTTCAAGA
GTTCTGGAGAGAGAGCAAGCGCCAGTGTGCAAAGAACAGAGCTCATGAGGTCTTCCCACACGTGACACTC
TGTGACTTCTTCACGTGTGAAGACCAGAAGGTGGAATGCCTGTACGAGGCGCTGAAGAGAGCTGGAGACA
GGCTCCTGGGCTCCTTCCCCACGGCCGTGCCTCTGGCTCTCCACTCCTCCATCAGCTACCTCGGCTTCTT
CGTCAGTGGCAGCCCCGCAGACGTCATCCGGGAATTCGCCATGACCTTCGCCACGGAAGCATCTCTCTTA
GCAGACTGCTCCGTGAAGCCTTGCACCAAACAGCTGCATCTGACCTTGGCCCACAAGTTCTACCCCCACC
ACCAGAGGACGCTGGAGCAGCTGGCCAGAGCCATCCCCCTGGGCCACAGCTGCCAGTGGACCGCAGCACT
CTACTCCCGAGACATGCGCTTTGTGCACTACCAGACCCTGAGAGCCCTATTCCAGTACAAACCCCAGAAC
GTGGATGAGCTGACGCTAAGTCCTGGTGACTACATCTTTGTGGACCCCACGCAGCAGGACGAAGCCAGCG
AGGGCTGGGTGATTGGGATCTCACAGCGGACGGGCTGCCGGGGCTTCCTGCCGGAAAACTACACGGATCG
AGCCAGTGAGTCTGACACGTGGGTGAAGCACAGGATGTACACCTTCAGTCTAGCCACAGACCTGAACTCC
AGAAAGGATGGTGAAGCCAGCAGCAGATGCAGCGGGGAATTTCTTCCACAAACGGCAAGGAGTCTTAGCA
GCTTACAGGCCTTGCAGGCTACCGTTGCAAGGAAGAGTGTGCTGGTGGTTCGCCACGGGGAGAGAGTGGA
TCAGATCTTCGGGAAGGCATGGCTGCAGCAATGCTCCACTCCTGATGGGAAATACTACAGGCCAGACCTG
AATTTCCCCTGCAGTCTGCCCAGACGGAGTCGTGGGATCAAAGACTTTGAAAACGATCCCCCATTATCAT
CGTGTGGCATTTTCCAGTCCAGAATTGCAGGGGACGCGCTACTGGACAGTGGTATCAGAATCAGCTCTGT
GTTTGCCTCCCCAGCCCTCCGCTGTGTGCAGACGGCCAAACTCATCCTGGAAGAACTCAAACTGGAGAAA
AAAATCAAGATACGAGTGGAACCTGGAATCTTTGAATGGACAAAATGGGAAGCTGGCAAGACCACCCCAA
CCCTCATGAGCCTGGAAGAGCTGAAAGAGGCAAATTTCAACATTGACACTGATTACAGGCCCGCGTTTCC
CCTGTCCGCCCTCATGCCGGCCGAGAGCTACCAGGAGTACATGGACAGGTGCACGGCGAGCATGGTGCAA
ATCGTCAACACCTGTCCGCAGGACACGGGTGTCATCCTAATTGTGAGTCACGGCTCCACTCTGGACTCCT
GCACGCGGCCACTGCTCGGGCTGCCGCCCCGGGAATGTGGGGATTTTGCCCAACTCGTGAGAAAGATCCC
TTCCCTGGGCATGTGCTTCTGTGAAGAAAATAAAGAGGAAGGAAAATGGGAGTTGGTGAACCCACCGGTG
AAGACCCTGACCCACGGGGCGAACGCAGCATTTAACTGGAGGAACTGGATCTCAGGCAACAACCCAGCTT
TCTTGTACAAAGTGGTTGATCTAGAGGGCCCGCGGTTCGAAGGTAAGCCTATCCCTAACCCTCTCCTCGG
TCTCGATTCTACGCGTACCGGTCATCATCACCATCACCATTGAGTTTAAACCCGCTGATCAGCCTCGACT
GTGCCTTCTAGTTGCCAGCCATCTGTTGTTTGCCCCTCCCCCGTGCCTTCCTTGACCCTGGAAGGTGCCA
CTCCCACTGTCCTTTCCTAATAAAATGAGGAAATTGCATCGCATTGTCTGAGTAGGTGTCATTCTATTCT
GGGGGGTGGGGTGGGGCAGGACAGCAAGGGGGAGGATTGGGAAGACAATAGCAGGCATGCTGGGGATGCG
GTGGGCTCTATGGCTTCTGAGGCGGAAAGAACCAGCTGGGGCTCTAGGGGGTATCCCC
[124 nt withheld, positions 3909-4032]
C
[91 nt withheld, positions 4034-4124]
A
[49 nt withheld, positions 4126-4174]
CCTTTGACGTTGGAGTCCACGTTCTTT
[37 nt withheld, positions 4202-4238]
ACCCTATCTCGGTCTATTCTTTTGATTTATAAGGGATTTTGCCGATTTCGGCCTATTGGTTAAAAAATGA
GCTGATTTAACAAAAATTTAACGCGAATTAATTCTGTGGAATGTGTGTCAGTTAGGGTGTGGAAAGTCCC
CAGGCTCCCCAGCAGGCAGAAGTATGCAAAGCATGCATCTCAATTAGTCAGCAACCAGGTGTGGAAAGTC
CCCAGGCTCCCCAGCAGGCAGAAGTATGCAAAGCATGCATCTCAATTAGTCAGCAACCATAGTCCCGCCC
CTAACTCCGCCCATCCCGCCCCTAACTCCGCCCAGTTCCGCCCATTCTCCGCCCCATGGCTGACTAATTT
TTTTTATTTATGCAGAGGCCGAGGCCGCCTCTGCCTCTGAGCTATTCCAGAAGTAGTGAGGAGGCTTTTT
TGGAGGCCTAGGCTTTTGCAAAAAGCTCCCGGGAGCTTGTATATCCATTTTCGGATCTGATCAGCACGTG
TTGACAATTAATCATCGGCATAGTATATCGGCATAGTATAATACGACAAGGTGAGGAACTAAACCATGGC
CAAGCCTTTGTCTCAAGAAGAATCCACCCTCATTGAAAGAGCAACGGCTACAATCAACAGCATCCCCATC
TCTGAAGACTACAGCGTCGCCAGCGCAGCTCTCTCTAGCGACGGCCGCATCTTCACTGGTGTCAATGTAT
ATCATTTTACTGGGGGACCTTGTGCAGAACTCGTGGTGCTGGGCACTGCTGCTGCTGCGGCAGCTGGCAA
CCTGACTTGTATCGTCGCGATCGGAAATGAGAACAGGGGCATCTTGAGCCCCTGCGGACGGTGCCGACAG
GTGCTTCTCGATCTGCATCCTGGGATCAAAGCCATAGTGAAGGACAGTGATGGACAGCCGACGGCAGTTG
GGATTCGTGAATTGCTGCCCTCTGGTTATGTGTGGGAGGGCTAAGCACTTCGTGGCCGAGGAGCAGGACT
GACACGTGCTACGAGATTTCGATTCCACCGCCGCCTTCTATGAAAGGTTGGGCTTCGGAATCGTTTTCCG
GGACGCCGGCTGGATGATCCTCCAGCGCGGGGATCTCATGCTGGAGTTCTTCGCCCACCCCAACTTGTTT
ATTGCAGCTTATAATGGTTACAAATAAAGCAATAGCATCACAAATTTCACAAATAAAGCATTTTTTTCAC
TGCATTCTAGTTGTGGTTTGTCCAAACTCATCAATGTATCTTATCATGTCTGTATACCGTCGACCTCTAG
CTAGAGCTTGGCGTAATCATGGTCATAGCTGTTTCCTGTGTGAAATTGTTATCCGCTCACAATTCCACAC
AACATACGAGCCGGAAGCATAAAGTGTAAAGCCTGGGGTGCCTAATGAGTGAGCTAACTCACATTAATTG
CGTTGCGCTCACTGCCCGCTTTCCAGTCGGGAAACCTGTCGTGCCAGCTGCATTAATGAATCGGCCAACG
CGCGGGGAGAGGCGGTTTGCGTATTGGGCGCTCTTCCGCTTCCTCGCTCACTGACTCGCTGCGCTCGGTC
GTTCGGCTGCGGCGAGCGGTATCAGCTCACTCAAAGGCGGTAATACGGTTATCCACAGAATCAGGGGATA
ACGCAGGAAAGAACATGTGAGCAAAAGGCCAGGAACCGTAAAAAGGCCGCGTTGCTGGCGTTTTTCCATA
GGCTCCGCCCCCCTGACGAGCATCACAAAAATCGACGCTCAAGTCAGAGGTGGCGAAACCCGACAGGACT
ATAAAGATACCAGGCGTTTCCCCCTGGAAGCTCCCTCGTGCGCTCTCCTGTTCCGACCCTGCCGCTTACC
GGATACCTGTCCGCCTTTCTCCCTTCGGGAAGCGTGGCGCTTTCTCATAGCTCACGCTGTAGGTATCTCA
GTTCGGTGTAGGTCGTTCGCTCCAAGCTGGGCTGTGTGCACGAACCCCCCGTTCAGCCCGACCGCTGCGC
CTTATCCGGTAACTATCGTCTTGAGTCCAACCCGGTAAGACACGACTTATCGCCACTGGCAGCAGCCACT
GGTAACAGGATTAGCAGAGCGAGGTATGTAGGCGGTGCTACAGAGTTCTTGAAGTGGTGGCCTAACTACG
GCTACACTAGAAGAACAGTATTTGGTATCTGCGCTCTGCTGAAGCCAGTTACCTTCGGAAAAAGAGTTGG
TAGCTCTTGATCCGGCAAACAAACCACCGCTGGTAGCGGTGGTTTTTTTGTTTGCAAGCAGCAGATTACG
CGCAGAAAAAAAGGATCTCAAGAAGATCCTTTGATCTTTTCTACGGGGTCTGACGCTCAGTGGAACGAAA
ACTCACGTTAAGGGATTTTGGTCATGAGATTATCAAAAAGGATCTTCACCTAGATCCTTTTAAATTAAAA
ATGAAGTTTTAAATCAATCTAAAGTATATATGAGTAAACTTGGTCTGACAGTTACCAATGCTTAATCAGT
GAGGCACCTATCTCAGCGATCTGTCTATTTCGTTCATCCATAGTTGCCTGACTCCCCGTCGTGTAGATAA
CTACGATACGGGAGGGCTTACCATCTGGCCCCAGTGCTGCAATGATACCGCGAGACCCACGCTCACCGGC
TCCAGATTTATCAGCAATAAACCAGCCAGCCGGAAGGGCCGAGCGCAGAAGTGGTCCTGCAACTTTATCC
GCCTCCATCCAGTCTATTAATTGTTGCCGGGAAGCTAGAGTAAGTAGTTCGCCAGTTAATAGTTTGCGCA
ACGTTGTTGCCATTGCTACAGGCATCGTGGTGTCACGCTCGTCGTTTGGTATGGCTTCATTCAGCTCCGG
TTCCCAACGATCAAGGCGAGTTACATGATCCCCCATGTTGTGCAAAAAAGCGGTTAGCTCCTTCGGTCCT
CCGATCGTTGTCAGAAGTAAGTTGGCCGCAGTGTTATCACTCATGGTTATGGCAGCACTGCATAATTCTC
TTACTGTCATGCCATCCGTAAGATGCTTTTCTGTGACTGGTGAGTACTCAACCAAGTCATTCTGAGAATA
GTGTATGCGGCGACCGAGTTGCTCTTGCCCGGCGTCAATACGGGATAATACCGCGCCACATAGCAGAACT
TTAAAAGTGCTCATCATTGGAAAACGTTCTTCGGGGCGAAAACTCTCAAGGATCTTACCGCTGTTGAGAT
CCAGTTCGATGTAACCCACTCGTGCACCCAACTGATCTTCAGCATCTTTTACTTTCACCAGCGTTTCTGG
GTGAGCAAAAACAGGAAGGCAAAATGCCGCAAAAAAGGGAATAAGGGCGACACGGAAATGTTGAATACTC
ATACTCTTCCTTTTTC
Features (pLannotate 1.2.2; 25 found; start..end, strand, type, name):
    150..202     -  misc_feature   bom (fragment): basis of mobility region from pBR322
    357..375     +  enhancer       CMV enhancer (fragment): human cytomegalovirus immediate early enhancer
    400..466     +  CDS            small t antigen (fragment): SV40 (simian virus 40) small t antigen
    473..1651    +  promoter       EF-1α promoter: strong constitutive promoter for human elongation factor EF-1α
   1668..1686    +  promoter       T7 promoter: promoter for bacteriophage T7 RNA polymerase
   1718..1742    +  protein_bind   attB1: mutant version of attB; recombination site for the Gateway® BP reaction BP Clonase™
   1745..3490    +  CDS            UBASH3A (fragment): UBS3A_HUMAN - Also known as STS2. Experimental evidence at protein level: Swiss-Prot protein existence level 1. Interferes with CBL-mediated down-regulation and degradation of receptor-type tyrosine kinases. Promotes accumulation of activated target receptors, such as T-cell receptors, EGFR and PDGFRB, on the cell surface. Exhibits negligigle protein tyrosine phosphatase activity at neutral pH. May act as a dominant-negative regulator of UBASH3B- dependent dephosphorylation. May inhibit dynamin-dependent endocytic pathways by functionally sequestering dynamin via its SH3 domain. From Homo sapi
   3492..3516    -  protein_bind   attB2: mutant version of attB; recombination site for the Gateway® BP reaction BP Clonase™
   3542..3583    +  CDS            V5 tag: epitope tag from simian virus 5
   3639..3863    +  polyA_signal   bGH poly(A) signal: bovine growth hormone polyadenylation signal
   3867..3888    +  promoter       SV40 promoter (fragment): SV40 enhancer and early promoter
   3909..4337    +  rep_origin     f1 ori (sequence partly withheld): f1 bacteriophage origin of replication; arrow indicates direction of (+) strand synthesis
   4351..4680    +  promoter       SV40 promoter: SV40 enhancer and early promoter
   4728..4775    +  promoter       EM7 promoter: synthetic bacterial promoter&nbsp
   4794..5192    +  CDS            BSD: blasticidin S deaminase; Aspergillus terreus BSD; confers resistance to blasticidin
   5193..5220    +  CDS            BleoR (fragment): antibiotic-binding protein; Sh ble from Streptoalloteichus hindustanus; confers resistance to bleomycin, phleomycin, and Zeocin™
   5230..5355    +  CDS            ble (fragment): BLE_KLEPN - Experimental evidence at protein level: Swiss-Prot protein existence level 1. Binding protein with a strong affinity to the bleomycin family of antibiotics. Binds to CL990; an antimitotic-antibiotic compound. From Klebsiella pneumoniae.
   5350..5471    +  polyA_signal   SV40 poly(A) signal: SV40 polyadenylation signal
   5544..5560    -  protein_bind   lac operator: The lac repressor binds to the lac operator to inhibit transcription in E. coli. This inhibition can be relieved by adding lactose or isopropyl-β-D-thiogalactopyranoside (IPTG). lac repressor encoded by lacI
   5568..5598    -  promoter       lac promoter: promoter for the E. coli lac operon
   5613..5634    -  protein_bind   CAP binding site: CAP binding activates transcription in the presence of cAMP. E. coli catabolite activator protein
   5647..5739    -  CDS            lacI (fragment): lac repressor; lacI; The lac repressor binds to the lac operator to inhibit transcription in E. coli. This inhibition can be relieved by adding lactose or isopropyl-β-D-thiogalactopyranoside (IPTG).
   5911..6499    -  rep_origin     ori: high-copy-number ColE1/pMB1/pBR322/pUC origin of replication
   6670..7530    -  CDS            AmpR: β-lactamase; bla; confers resistance to ampicillin, carbenicillin, and related antibiotics
   7531..91      -  promoter       AmpR promoter (across the origin): bla
