[The description below was written by a language model from this plasmid's Addgene catalogue record and pLannotate feature annotations shown in this document.]
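Description:
deltaUBA-short-UBASH3A-V5-6xHis is a mammalian expression plasmid of about 7.5 kb built on the Gateway destination vector pEF-DEST51. It is propagated in E. coli through a high-copy ColE1/pUC-type origin with ampicillin selection from the β-lactamase gene, and it also carries an f1 origin for single-stranded DNA production. For selection in mammalian cells the backbone provides a blasticidin S deaminase cassette driven by the SV40 early promoter, with an adjacent EM7 bacterial promoter and an SV40 polyadenylation signal. Several short annotated fragments (CMV enhancer, small t antigen, bleomycin-resistance and lacI pieces) appear to be partial matches or backbone remnants rather than functional units.

The payload is the human UBASH3A coding sequence (also known as TULA, CLIP4 or STS-2), in its short isoform form and engineered to lack the ubiquitin-associated (UBA) domain. It was introduced by Gateway recombination and therefore sits between attB1 and attB2 sites, downstream of the strong constitutive human EF-1α promoter; a T7 promoter lies just upstream of the insert. The open reading frame continues through attB2 into the backbone-encoded C-terminal V5 epitope and, according to the catalogue entry, a 6xHis tag (only the V5 tag is annotated in the feature table), followed by the bovine growth hormone polyadenylation signal.

UBASH3A is annotated as interfering with CBL-mediated down-regulation of receptor tyrosine kinases and promoting surface accumulation of receptors such as the T-cell receptor. This deletion construct allows tagged expression of the UBA-less protein in mammalian cells, with detection or purification via V5 and His, presumably to examine the contribution of the UBA domain to UBASH3A function.
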