Addgene plasmid #195404: deltaUBA-short-UBASH3A-V5-6xHis
Purpose: Mammalian expression of human short-form UBASH3A lacking the UBA domain with V5-6xHis tag
Depositing lab: Patrick Concannon. Depositing organization: University of Florida.
Backbone
  Vector backbone: pEF-DEST51
  Vector type: Mammalian Expression
Growth in bacteria
  Bacterial resistance: Ampicillin, 100 μg/mL
  Growth temperature: 37°C
  Growth strain: DH5alpha
  Copy number: Unknown
Gene/Insert
  Gene/Insert name: UBASH3A
  Species: H. sapiens (human)
  Mutation: UBASH3A mutant lacking the UBA domain
  Entrez Gene: UBASH3A (a.k.a. TULA, CLIP4, STS-2)
  Tag / fusion protein: V5-6xHis (C terminal on backbone)
  Cloning method: Gateway Cloning
Terms and licenses: Academic/Nonprofit Terms; Industry Terms: Not Available to Industry
How to cite: deltaUBA-short-UBASH3A-V5-6xHis was a gift from Patrick Concannon (Addgene plasmid # 195404 ; http://n2t.net/addgene:195404 ; RRID:Addgene_195404)
